>Addgene plasmid #153855 | pGBW-m4046501 | addgene full sequence | sequence record 300404 | Ginkgo NGS Result
TCCACAAACAGTTGCTGGTGCATGTAGAAGTTCAAAAGAAAGTACTACTACTCTGTATGGTTGGTAACCA
ACACCATTAGTGGGTTGGAAACCATATGATTGTAAAGGAAAGTAACAATTAAAACCTTCAACACCATTAC
AAGGTGTGCTACCGGCCTGATAGATTTCAGTTGAAATATCTCTCTCAAAAGGTTTGAGATTAGACTTCCT
AAACAATCTATACAGGTAATTATAATTACCACCAACCTTAGAATCAAGATTGTTAGAATTCCAAGCTATA
ACGCAGCCTGTAAAATCATCTGGTAATTTATAATTATAATCAGCAATCTTTCCAGTTTGCCCTGGAGCGA
TTTGTCTGACTTCATCACCTCTAATTACAAATGAATCTGCATAGACATTAGTAAAGCAGAGATCATTTAA
TTTAGTAGGAGACACTCCATAACACTTAAAAGTGGAAAATGATGCGGAATTATATAGGACAGAATAATCA
GCAACACAGTTGCTGATTCTCTTCCTGTTCCAAGCATAAACAGATGCAAATCTGGTGGCGTTAAAAACTT
CACCAAAAGGGCACAAGTTTGTAATATTAGGAAATCTAACAATAGATTCTGTTGGTTGGACTCTAAAGTT
AGAAGTTTGATAGATTCCTTTTTCTACAGTGAAGGATTTCAACGTACACTTTGTTTCTGAGAGAGGGTCA
AGTGCACAGTCTACAGCATCTGTAATGGTTCCATTTTCATTATATTTTAATAGAAAAGTCCTAGGTTGAA
GATAACCCACATAATAAGCTGCAGCACCAGCTGTCCAACCTGAAGAAGAATCACCAGGAGTCAAATAACT
TCTATGTAAAGCAAGTAAAGTTTGAAACCTAGTGATGTTAATACCTATTGGCAAATCTACCAATGGTTCT
AAAGCCGAAAAACCCTGAGGGAGATCACGCACTAAATTAATAGGCGTGTGCTTAGAATATATTTTAAAAT
AACCATCAATATTCTTAAACACAAATTCCCTAAGATTTTTGAAATTACCCTGTTTTCCTTCAAGGTCCAT
AAGAAAAGGCTGAGAGACATATTCAAAAGTGCAATTATTCGCACTAGAATAAACTCTGAACTCACTTTCC
ATCCAACTTTTGTTGTTTTTGTGGTAATAAACACCCAAAAATGGATCATTACAAAATTGAAATTCACAGA
CTTTAATAACAACATTAGTAGCGTTATTAACAATAAGTAGGGACTGGGTCTTCGAATCTAAAGTAGTACC
AAAAATCCAGCCTCTTATTATGTTAGACTTCTCAGTGGAAGCAAAATAAACACCATCATTAAATGGTAGG
ACAGGGTTATCAAACCTCTTAGTACCATTGGTCCCAGAGACATGTATAGCATGGAACCAAGTAACATTGG
AAAAGAAAGGTAAGAACAAGTCCTGAGTTGAATGTAAAACTGAGGATCTGAAAACTTTGTCAGGGTAATA
AACACCACGTGTGAAAGAATTAGTGTATGCAGGGGGTAATTGAGTTCTGGTTGTAAGATTAACACACTGA
CTAGAGACTAGTGGCAATAAAACAAGAAAAACAAACATTTTGTAATTAAAACTTAGATTAGATTGCTATG
CTTTCTTTCTAATGAGCAAGAAGTAAAAAAAGTTGTAATAGAACAAGAAAAATGAAACTGAAACTTGAGA
AATTGAAGACCGTTTATTAACTTAAATATCAATGGGAGGTCATCGAAAGAGAAAAAAATCAAAAAAAAAA
ATTTTCAAGAAAAAGAAACGTGATAAAAATTTTTATTGCCTTTTTCGACGAAGAAAAAGAAACGAGGCGG
TCTCTTTTTTCTTTTCCAAACCTTTAGTACGGGTAATTAACGACACCCTAGAGGAAGAAAGAGGGGAAAT
TTAGTATGCTGTGCTTGGGTGTTTTGAAGTGGTACGGCGATGCGCGGAGTCCGAGAAAATCTGGAAGAGT
AAAAAAGGAGTAGAAACATTTTGAAGCTATGGTGTGTGGGGCGGCCGCTCTAACTGACCATTTAAATCAT
ACCTGACCTCCATAGCAGAAAGTCAAAAGCCTCCGACCGGAGGCTTTTGACTTGATCGGCACGTAAGAGG
TTCCAACTTTCACCATAATGAAATAAGATCACTACCGGGCGTATTTTTTGAGTTATCGAGATTTTCAGGA
GCTAAGGAAGCTAAAATGAGTATTCAACATTTCCGTGTCGCCCTTATTCCCTTTTTTGCGGCATTTTGCC
TTCCTGTTTTTGCTCACCCAGAAACGCTGGTGAAAGTAAAAGATGCTGAAGATCAGTTGGGTGCACGAGT
GGGTTACATCGAACTGGATCTCAACAGCGGTAAGATCCTTGAGAGTTTACGCCCCGAAGAACGTTTTCCA
ATGATGAGCACTTTTAAAGTTCTGCTATGTGGCGCGGTATTATCCCGTATTGACGCCGGGCAAGAGCAAC
TCGGTCGCCGCATACACTATTCTCAGAATGACTTGGTTGAGTACTCACCAGTCACAGAAAAGCATCTCAC
GGATGGCATGACAGTAAGAGAATTATGCAGTGCTGCCATAACCATGAGTGATAACACTGCGGCCAACTTA
CTTCTGGCAACGATCGGAGGACCGAAGGAGCTAACCGCTTTTTTGCACAACATGGGGGATCATGTAACTC
GCCTTGATCGTTGGGAACCGGAGCTGAATGAAGCCATACCAAACGACGAGCGTGACACCACGATGCCTGT
AGCAATGGCAACAACGTTGCGCAAACTATTAACTGGCGAACTACTTACTCTAGCTTCCCGGCAACAATTA
ATAGACTGGATGGAGGCGGATAAAGTTGCAGGATCACTTCTGCGCTCGGCCCTCCCGGCTGGCTGGTTTA
TTGCTGATAAATCTGGAGCCGGTGAGCGTGGGTCTCGCGGTATCATTGCAGCACTGGGGCCAGATGGTAA
GCCCTCCCGCATCGTAGTTATCTACACGACGGGGAGTCAGGCAACTATGGATGAACGAAATAGACAGATC
GCTGAGATAGGTGCCTCACTGATTAAGCATTGGTAAGTGACCAAACAGGAAAAAACCGCCCTTAACATGG
CCCGCTTTATCAGAAGCCAGACATTAACGCTTCTGGAGAAACTCAACGAGCTGGACGCGGATGAACAGGC
AGACATCTGTGAATCGCTTCACGACCACGCTGATGAGCTTTACCGCAGCTGCCTCGCGCGTTTCGGTGAT
GACGGTGAAAACCTCTGATGAGGGCCCAAATGTAATCACCTGGCTCACCTTCGGGTGGGCCTTTCTGCGT
TGCTGGCGTTTTTCCATAGGCTCCGCCCCCCTGACGAGCATCACAAAAATCGATGCTCAAGTCAGAGGTG
GCGAAACCCGACAGGACTATAAAGATACCAGGCGTTTACCCCTGGAAGCTCCCTCGTGCGCTCTCCTGTT
CCGACCCTGCCGCTTACCGGATACCTGTCCGCCTTTCTCCCTTCGGGAAGCGTGGCGCTTTCTCATAGCT
CACGCTGTAGGTATCTCAGTTCGGTGTAGGTCGTTCGCTCCAAGCTGGGCTGTGTGCACGAACCCCCCGT
TCAGCCCGACCGCTGCGCCTTATCCGGTAACTATCGTCTTGAGTCCAACCCGGTAAGACACGACTTATCG
CCACTGGCAGCAGCCACTGGTAACAGGATTAGCAGAGCGAGGTATGTAGGCGGTGCTACAGAGTTCTTGA
AGTGGTGGCCTAACTACGGCTACACTAGAAGAACAGTATTTGGTATCTGCGCTCTGCTGAAGCCAGTTAC
CTCGGAAAAAGAGTTGGTAGCTCTTGATCCGGCAAACAAACCACCGCTGGTAGCGGTGGTTTTTTTGTTT
GCAAGCAGCAGATTACGCGCAGAAAAAAAGGATCTCAAGAAGATCCTTTGATTTTCTACCGAAGAAAGGC
CCACCCGTGAAGGTGAGCCAGTGAGTTGATTGCAGTCCAGTTACGCTGGAGTCAAGCTTGTAACACGCGG
CCGCTCGGGAAGTTCCTATTCTCTAGCTAGAAAGTATAGGAACTTCAGAGCGCTTTTGAAAACCAAAAGC
GCTCTGATGACGCACTTTCAAAAAACCAAAAACGCACCGGACTGTAACGAGCTACTAAAATATTGCGAAT
ACCGCTTCCACAAACATTGCTCAAAAGTATCTCTTTGCTATATATCTCTGTGCTATATCCCTATATAACC
TACCCATCCACCTTTCGCTCCTTGAACTTGCATCTAAACTCGACCTCTACATTTTTTATGTTTATCTCTA
GTATTACTCTTTAGACAAAAAAATTGTAGTAAGAACTATTCATAGAGTGAATCGAAAACAATACGAAAAT
GTAAACATTTCCTATACGTAGTATATAGAGACAAAATAGAAGAAACCGTTCATAATTTTCTGACCAATGA
AGAATCATCAACGCTATCACTTTCTGTTCACAAAGTATGCGCAATCCACATCGGTATAGAATATAATCGG
GGATGCCTTTATCTTGAAAAAATGCACCCGCAGCTTCGCTAGTAATCAGTAAACGCGGGAAGTGGAGTCA
GGCTTTTTTTATGGAAGAGAAAATAGACACCAAAGTAGCCTTCTTCTAACCTTAACGGACCTACAGTGCA
AAAAGTTATCAAGAGACTGCATTATAGAGCGCACAAAGGAGAAAAAAAGTAATCTAAGATGCTTTGTTAG
AAAAATAGCGCTCTCGGGATGCATTTTTGTAGAACAAAAAAGAAGTATAGATTCTTTGTTGGTAAAATAG
CGCTCTCGCGTTGCATTTCTGTTCTGTAAAAATGCAGCTCAGATTCTTTGTTTGAAAAATTAGCGCTCTC
GCGTTGCATTTTTGTTTTACAAAAATGAAGCACAGATTCTTCGTTGGTAAAATAGCGCTTTCGCGTTGCA
TTTCTGTTCTGTAAAAATGCAGCTCAGATTCTTTGTTTGAAAAATTAGCGCTCTCGCGTTGCATTTTTGT
TCTACAAAATGAAGCACAGATGCTTCGTTACTCGGGTAATAACTGATATAATTAAATTGAAGCTCTAATT
TGTGAGTTTAGTATACATGCATTTACTTATAATACAGTTTTTTAGTTTTGCTGGCCGCATCTTCTCAAAT
ATGCTTCCCAGCCTGCTTTTCTGTAACGTTCACCCTCTACCTTAGCATCCCTTCCCTTTGCAAATAGTCC
TCTTCCAACAATAATAATGTCAGATCCTGTAGAAACCACATCATCCACGGTTCTATACTGTTGACCCAAT
GCATCTCCCTTGTCATCTAAACCCACACCGGGTGTCATAATCAACCAATCGTAACCTTCATCTCTTCCAC
CCATGTCTCTTTGAGCAATAAAGCCGATAACAAAATCTTTGTCGCTCTTCGCAATGTCAACAGTACCCTT
AGTATATTCTCCAGTAGATAGGGAGCCCTTGCATGACAATTCTGCTAACATCAAAAGGCCTCTAGGTTCC
TTTGTTACTTCTTCTGCCGCCTGCTTCAAACCGCTAACAATACCTGGGCCCACCACACCGTGTGCATTCG
TAATGTCTGCCCATTCTGCTATTCTGTATACACCCGCAGAGTACTGCAATTTGACTGTATTACCAATGTC
AGCAAATTTTCTGTCCTCGAAGAGTAAAAAATTGTACTTGGCGGATAATGCCTTTAGCGGCTTAACTGTG
CCCTCCATGGAAAAATCAGTCAAGATATCCACATGTGTTTTTAGTAAACAAATTTTGGGACCTAATGCTT
CAACTAACTCCAGTAATTCCTTGGTGGTACGAACATCCAATGAAGCACACAAGTTTGTTTGCTTTTCGTG
CATGATATTAAATAGCTTGGCAGCAACAGGACTAGGATGAGTAGCAGCACGTTCCTTATATGTAGCTTTC
GACATGATTTATCTTCGTTTCCTGCACGTTTTTGTTCTGTGCAGTTGGGTTAAGAATACTGGGCAATTTC
ATGTTTCTTCAACACTACATATGCGTATATATACCAATCTAAGTCTGTGCTCCTTCCTTCGTTCTTCCTT
CTGTTCGGAGATTACCGAATCAAAAAAATTTCAAGGAAACCGTGTACTGCAGTGCACTAGTGGTTCGGCG
GCCGCTTTGTACAGAAAAAAAAGAAAAATTTGAAATATAAATAACGTTCTTAATACTAACATAACTATTA
AAAAAAATAAATAGGGACCTAGACTTCAGGTTGTCTAACTCCTTCCTTTTCGGTTAGAGCGGATGTGGGA
GGAGGGCGTGAATGTAAGCGTGACATAACTAATTACATGATATCGACAAAGGAAAAGGGGCCTGTTTATT
TATCATCATCATCTTTATAATCAATATCATGATCTTTATAATCACCATCATGATCTTTATAATCAGAACC
TCTCGGCACGAGTGTGTAATGTAATTTGACTCCTTTGAGCACTGGCTCAGAGTCGTCTTCATCAAATTTG
CAGCAGGATCCACAAGAACAACAGCCCTTGAGACAACTACAGCAACTGGTCATACAGCAAAGCATAATTG
TCACCATTACTATGGCAATCAAGCCAGCTATAAAACCTAGCCAAATGTACCATGGCCATTTTATATACTG
CTCATACTTTCCAAGTTCTTGGAGATCGATGAGAGATTCATTTAAATTCTTGGCAACCTCATTGAGGCGG
TCAATTTCTTTTTGAATGTTTACAACTGAAGCATTAATGCCAGAGATGTCACCTAAATCAACATCTGGTG
ATGTATGATTCTTAAAATATTTATCTAACTCCTCCTTGAATGAGTCTAATTCAGGTTGCAAAGGATCATA
AACTGTGTTGTTGACAATTCCTATTACAACATCACAGTTACCAGACACAAATGTGTTGTCTGTAGTAATG
ATTTGTGGTTCATAAAAATTCCTTTGTGTTACAAACCAGTGTGTGCCATTTGAAACAAAGACACCTTCAC
GAGGAAAGTGTGCTTTTCCATCATGACAAATGGCAGGAGCAGTTGTGAAGTTCTTTTCTTGTGCAGGGAC
ATAAGTCACATGCAAGAAGACTACACCATGAGGTGCTGACTGAGGGAAGGACATAAGATGATAGCCCTTT
CCACAAAAATCAACTCTTTTTGATTGTCCAAGTACACACTCTGACATTTTAGTAGCAGCAAGATTAGCAG
AAGCTCTGATTTCTGCAGCTCTAATTAATTGTTGAGTCACATATGTCTGCAAACTTTGAAGTCTGCCTGT
GATCAACCTATCAATTTGCACTTCAGCCTCAACTTTGTCAAGACGTGAAAGGATATCATTTAAAACACTT
GAAATTGCACCAAAATTGGAGCTAAGTTGTTTAACAAGCGTGTTTAAAGCTTGTGCATTTTGGTTGACCA
CATCTTGAAGTTTTCCAAGTGCACTTGCTGTGGAAGAAAGTGAGTCTTGAATTTTGCCAATAGCACTATT
AAATTGGTTGGCAATCAATTTTTGGTTCTCATAGAGAACATTCTGTGTAACTCCAATACCATTAAACCTA
TAAGCCATTTGCATAGCAAATGGTATTTGTAATGCAGCACCTGCACCAAAGGTCCAACCAGAAGTGATTG
TACCCGCTAACAGTGCAGAAGTGTATTGAGCAATCATTTCATCTGTGAGCAAAGGTGGCAAAACAGTAAG
GCCGTTAAACTTTTGTGCACAAATGAGGTCTCTAGCAGCAATATCACCAAGGCAATCACCATATTGTTTG
ATGAAGCCAGCATCTGCAAGTGTCACTTTGTTGAAAAGTAGATCTTCAATAAATGACCTCTTGCTTGGTT
TTGATGGATCTGGTAATATTTGTGAAAAATTAAAACCACCAAAATCTTTAATTGGTGGTGTTTTGTAAAT
TTGTTTGACTTGTGCAAAAACTTCTTGGGTGTTTTTGTCTTGTTCAACAGCTATTCCAGTTAAAGCACGG
TTTAATTGTGTACAAAAACTGCCATATTGCAACAAAAGATTGCTGCATTCAGTTGAATCACCACAAATGT
ACATTGTACAATCTACTGATGTCTTGGTCATAGACACTGGTAGAATTTCTGTGGTAACACTAATAGTAAA
ATTTGTGGGTATGGCAATAGAGTTATTAGAGTAAGCAACTGAATTTTCTGCACCAAGTGACATAGTGTAG
GCAATGATGGATTGACTAGCTACACTACGTGCCCGCCGAGGAGAATTAGTCTGAGTCTGATAACTAGCGC
ATATACCTGCACCAATGGGTATGTCACACTCATATGAGTTGTTGACATGTTCAGCCCCTATTAAACAGCC
TGCACGTGTTTGAAAAACATTAGAACCTGTAGAATAAACACGCCAAGTAGGAGTAAGTTGATCTGCATGA
ATAGCAACAGGGACTTCTGTGCAGTTAACATCCTGATAAAGAACAGCAACCTGGTTAGAAGTATTTGTTC
CTGGTGTTATAACACTGACACCACCAAAAGAACATGGTGTAATGTCAAGAATCTCAAGTGTCTGTGGATC
ACGGACAGCATCAGTAGTGTCAGCAATGTCTCTGCCAAATTGTTGGAAAGGCAGAAACTTTTTGTTAGAC
TCAGTAAGAACACCTGTGCCTGTTAAACCATTGAAGTTGAAATTGACACATTTGTTTTTAACCAAATTAG
TAGACTTTTTAGG
Features (pLannotate 1.2.2; 14 found; start..end, strand, type, name):
   1592..1999    -  promoter       TEF1 promoter: S. cerevisiae TEF1; promoter for EF-1α
   2051..2082    +  terminator     tonB terminator: bidirectional E. coli tonB-P14 transcription terminator
   2083..2185    +  promoter       cat promoter: promoter of the E. coli cat gene encoding chloramphenicol acetyltransferase
   2186..3046    +  CDS            AmpR: β-lactamase; bla; confers resistance to ampicillin, carbenicillin, and related antibiotics
   3047..3238    +  CDS            rop: Rop protein, which maintains plasmids at low copy number; rop
   3262..3289    +  terminator     T7Te terminator: phage T7 early transcription terminator
   3301..3888    -  rep_origin     ori: high-copy-number ColE1/pMB1/pBR322/pUC origin of replication
   3910..3939    -  terminator     T3Te terminator: phage T3 early transcription terminator
   4017..4999    +  rep_origin     2μ ori: yeast 2μ plasmid origin of replication
   5082..5885    -  CDS            URA3: orotidine-5'-phosphate decarboxylase, required for uracil biosynthesis; S. cerevisiae URA3; yeast auxotrophic marker, counterselectable with 5-fluoroorotic acid (5-FOA)
   5886..6062    -  promoter       URA3 promoter (fragment): S. cerevisiae URA3
   6098..6270    -  terminator     CYC1 terminator (fragment): S. cerevisiae CYC1; transcription terminator for CYC1
   6348..6365    -  CDS            3xFLAG (fragment): three tandem FLAG® epitope tags, followed by an enterokinase cleavage site
   6383..1578    -  CDS            S (across the origin): SPIKE_SARS2 - Experimental evidence at protein level: Swiss-Prot protein existence level 1. [Spike glycoprotein]: May down-regulate host tetherin (BST2) by lysosomal degradation, thereby counteracting its antiviral activity. From Severe acute respiratory syndrome coronavirus 2 (2019-nCoV) (SARS-CoV-2).
