[The description below was written by a language model from this plasmid's Addgene catalogue record and pLannotate feature annotations shown in this document.]
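Description:
pGBW-m4046501 is an E. coli–yeast shuttle plasmid for expressing the SARS-CoV-2 spike (S) surface glycoprotein in Saccharomyces cerevisiae. The sequenced record is 8,623 nt. In bacteria it replicates from a high-copy ColE1/pUC-type origin and is selected with ampicillin through a β-lactamase gene that the annotation places behind a cat promoter. A short rop annotation lies directly after AmpR, although the catalogue lists the plasmid as high copy. The bacterial module is flanked by several short transcription terminators (tonB, T7Te, T3Te), which insulate it from neighbouring units. In yeast, the 2μ origin supports multicopy episomal maintenance. URA3, driven by its own promoter, allows selection in ura3 auxotrophic strains and can be counterselected with 5-FOA.

The payload is a wild-type S coding sequence of about 3.8 kb, made by gene synthesis and referenced to the NCBI spike gene entry. In the sequence record it spans the numbering origin on the minus strand. It is driven by the constitutive S. cerevisiae TEF1 promoter (the EF-1α gene promoter) and terminated by a CYC1 terminator fragment. The backbone supplies a C-terminal thrombin-cleavable 3xFLAG tag, so the spike protein can be detected or affinity-purified with anti-FLAG reagents and the tag then removed by protease. The automated annotation picks up only a small fragment of the 3xFLAG sequence and does not mark the thrombin site, so the tag details rest on the catalogue entry. The stated purpose is yeast expression of spike protein; the record names no more specific downstream application.
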