Addgene plasmid #153855: pGBW-m4046501
Purpose: Yeast expression plasmid for SARS-CoV-2 S (surface glycoprotein)
Depositing lab: Ginkgo Bioworks & Benjie Chen. Depositing organization: Ginkgo Bioworks.
Backbone
  Vector backbone: AmpR; 2u URA3
  Backbone size w/o insert (bp): 4078
  Vector type: Yeast Expression
  Selectable markers: URA3
Growth in bacteria
  Bacterial resistance: Ampicillin, 100 μg/mL
  Growth temperature: 37°C
  Growth strain: DH5alpha
  Copy number: High Copy
Gene/Insert
  Gene/Insert name: SARS-CoV-2 S (surface glycoprotein) (alt names: Spike protein; S protein)
  Species: Severe acute respiratory syndrome coronavirus 2
  Insert size (bp): 3815
  Mutation: wt
  Entrez Gene: S (a.k.a. GU280_gp02, spike glycoprotein)
  Promoter: pTEF1
  Tag / fusion protein: Cleavable thrombin;3xFLAG (C terminal on backbone)
  Cloning method: Unknown
Resource information
  A portion of this plasmid was derived from a plasmid made by: GinkgoBioworks
Depositor comments: NCBI reference sequence: 43740568. Created by gene synthesis with Not1 site.
How to cite: pGBW-m4046501 was a gift from Ginkgo Bioworks & Benjie Chen (Addgene plasmid # 153855 ; http://n2t.net/addgene:153855 ; RRID:Addgene_153855)
